Addgene plasmid #230095: AiP11415 - pAAV-AiE0007m-minBG-SYFP2-WPRE3-BGHpA (Alias: CN1415)
Purpose: AiE0007m is an enhancer sequence, designed to drive AAV-mediated transgene expression in specific populations of brain cells
Depositing lab: Allen Institute for Brain Science & Boaz Levi. Depositing organization: Allen Institute. Publication: A suite of enhancer AAVs and transgenic mouse lines for genetic access to cortical cell types. Ben-Simon Y, Hooper M, Narayan S, Daigle TL, Dwivedi D, Way SW, Oster A, Stafford DA, Mich JK, Taormina MJ, Martinez RA, Opitz-Araya X, Roth JR, Alexander JR, Allen S, Amster A, Arbuckle J, Ayala A, Baker PM, Bakken TE, Barcelli T, Barta S, Bendrick J, Bertagnolli D, Bielstein C, Bishwakarma P, Bowlus J, Boyer G, Brouner K, Casian B, Casper T, Chakka AB, Chakrabarty R, Chance RK, Chavan S, Clark M, Colbert K, Collman F, Daniel S, Departee M, DiValentin P, Donadio N, Dotson N, Egdorf T, Fliss T, Gabitto M, Garcia J, Gary A, Gasperini M, Gloe J, Goldy J, Gore BB, Graybuck L, Greisman N, Haeseleer F, Halterman C, Haradon Z, Hastings SD, Helback O, Ho W, Hockemeyer D, Huang C, Huff S, Hunker A, Johansen N, Jones D, Juneau Z, Kalmbach B, Kannan M, Khem S, Kussick E, Kutsal R, Larsen R, Lee C, Lee AY, Leibly M, Lenz GH, Li S, Liang E, Lusk N, Madigan Z, Malloy J, Malone J, McCue R, Melchor J, Mollenkopf T, Moosman S, Morin E, Newman D, Ng L, Ngo K, Omstead V, Otto S, Oyama A, Pena N, Pham T, Phillips E, Pom CA, Potekhina L, Ransford S, Ray PL, Rette D, Reynoldson C, Rimorin C, Rocha D, Ruiz A, Sanchez REA, Sawyer L, Sedeno-Cortes A, Sevigny JP, Shapovalova N, Shepard N, Shulga L, Sigler AR, Siverts L, Soliman S, Somasundaram S, Staats B, Stewart K, Szelenyi E, Tieu M, Trader C, Tran A, van Velthoven CTJ, Walker M, Wang Y, Weed N, Wirthlin M, Wood T, Wynalda B, Yao Z, Zhou T, Ariza J, Dee N, Reding M, Ronellenfitch K, Mufti S, Sunkin SM, Smith KA, Esposito L, Waters J, Thyagarajan B, Yao S, Lein ES, Zeng H, Levi BP, Ngai J, Ting JT, Tasic B. Cell. 2025 May 16:S0092-8674(25)00513-6. doi: 10.1016/j.cell.2025.05.002. PubMed 40403729.
Backbone
  Vector backbone: pAAV2
  Vector type: AAV
Growth in bacteria
  Bacterial resistance: Ampicillin, 100 μg/mL
  Growth temperature: 37°C
  Growth strain: NEB Stable
  Copy number: High Copy
Gene/Insert
  Gene/Insert name: SYFP2
  Species: Synthetic
  Promoter: minBG
  Cloning method: Gibson Cloning
Terms and licenses: Academic/Nonprofit Terms; Industry Terms: Not Available to Industry
How to cite: AiP11415 - pAAV-AiE0007m-minBG-SYFP2-WPRE3-BGHpA (Alias: CN1415) was a gift from Allen Institute for Brain Science & Boaz Levi (Addgene plasmid # 230095 ; http://n2t.net/addgene:230095 ; RRID:Addgene_230095)
