[The description below was written by a language model from this plasmid's Addgene catalogue record and pLannotate feature annotations shown in this document.]
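Description:
AiP11415 - pAAV-AiE0007m-minBG-SYFP2-WPRE3-BGHpA (alias CN1415) is a 4.7 kb AAV transfer plasmid built on a pAAV2 backbone and used to package an enhancer-driven fluorescent reporter into recombinant adeno-associated virus. In bacteria it replicates from a high-copy ColE1/pUC-type origin and is selected with ampicillin through the bla (AmpR) gene and its promoter. The backbone also carries an f1 phage origin, along with short remnants of the pBR322 bom and rop regions. AAV2 inverted terminal repeats flank the expression cassette and provide the signals for genome replication and encapsidation. The feature table annotates the right-hand ITR in full, whereas the left-hand one appears only as two short fragments.

The payload is a compact reporter cassette. By name and stated purpose, AiE0007m is an enhancer placed upstream of a minimal beta-globin promoter (minBG). Neither element is annotated in the feature table, but both presumably occupy the unannotated stretch between the left ITR and the SYFP2 coding sequence. A minimal promoter has little activity by itself, so transcription depends on the enhancer, and this dependence is what should restrict expression to particular populations of brain cells. The record does not say which cell types are targeted. SYFP2 is a rapidly maturing monomeric yellow fluorescent protein derived from Aequorea victoria. It is followed by WPRE3, a shortened woodchuck hepatitis virus posttranscriptional element that boosts transcript expression and is detected here as two fragments, and then by the bovine growth hormone polyadenylation signal. The construct belongs to a collection of enhancer AAVs developed for genetic access to cortical cell types. It is typically used to label the cells in which the enhancer is active and to assess that enhancer's specificity.
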