Features (pLannotate 1.2.2; 14 found; start..end, strand, type, name):
     12..39      +  repeat_region  AAV2 ITR (fragment): inverted terminal repeat of adeno-associated virus serotype 2 inverted
     68..95      +  repeat_region  AAV2 ITR (fragment): inverted terminal repeat of adeno-associated virus serotype 2 inverted
    752..1468    +  CDS            SYFP2: SYFP2 is a basic (constitutively fluorescent) yellow fluorescent protein published in 2006, derived from Aequorea victoria. It is reported to be a very rapidly-maturing monomer with moderate acid sensitivity.
   1508..1665    +  misc_feature   WPRE (fragment): woodchuck hepatitis virus posttranscriptional regulatory element
   1671..1751    +  misc_feature   WPRE (fragment): woodchuck hepatitis virus posttranscriptional regulatory element
   1768..1879    +  polyA_signal   bGH poly(A) signal: bovine growth hormone polyadenylation signal
   1997..2137    +  repeat_region  AAV2 ITR: inverted terminal repeat of adeno-associated virus serotype 2 inverted
   2142..2193    -  misc_feature   bom (fragment): basis of mobility region from pBR322
   2212..2667    +  rep_origin     f1 ori (sequence partly withheld): f1 bacteriophage origin of replication; arrow indicates direction of (+) strand synthesis
   2668..2717    -  misc_feature   bom (fragment): basis of mobility region from pBR322
   2819..2854    -  CDS            rop (fragment): Rop protein, which maintains plasmids at low copy number; rop
   2949..3053    +  promoter       AmpR promoter: bla
   3054..3914    +  CDS            AmpR: β-lactamase; bla; confers resistance to ampicillin, carbenicillin, and related antibiotics
   4085..4673    +  rep_origin     ori: high-copy-number ColE1/pMB1/pBR322/pUC origin of replication
>Addgene plasmid #230095 | AiP11415 - pAAV-AiE0007m-minBG-SYFP2-WPRE3-BGHpA (Alias: CN1415) | addgene full sequence | sequence record 461836 | Addgene NGS Result
CCTGCAGGCAGCTGCGCGCTCGCTCGCTCACTGAGGCCGCCCGGGCGTCGGGCGACCTTTGGTCGCCCGG
CCTCAGTGAGCGAGCGAGCGCGCAGAGAGGGAGTGGCCAACTCCATCACTAGGGGTTCCTGCGGCCGCAC
GCGTCTGGTAGAGTGGCAGAGAGAGAGAGAGAAAAGGAAACGCTAGAAAAGCTGAGCTGCAAGCCCAGGC
TGCCATTTGAAAGAGCAGTTGAGGAAGATCTGAATGAAAAACTCTGCAAATTTATGCTAATTGTGTTCAG
TTCCATGAGTTTCATCCCATTGAGTGGGAGCCAGGCCACCTGATTGCTTCTCCTTTTGGTAAAGAACATC
TCAGATGAACCAGCTGTCATGGACATGGTTCAGAAAATTGGCCCTAAAAAGAAACCTGGGCCATCTGTGT
GTGCTGTTCTATTCATAGGATGCCCTCCAAATCACATATTTCTATTAGGAACCTCACAGCAAGGGCCTCT
ACCATGGGAGCAATAGAGAACATTGGTCATCATCATCTATTGCACTCCCTTGGGGTGGGAGTGCTGTGAT
TTCTAGCAAAGAGAACTCAGGGCTGAGGTAGATAACAAAGACAACTTGGAATGTCTAACGTGAGGAAGCA
TCCTTCTCTTCCTTTTGCTTTGGAGCTCGGGCTGGGCATAAAAGTCAGGGCAGAGCCATCTATTGCTTAC
ATTTGCTTCTGGGATCCAGATCTTTCGAAGCTAGCGCTACCGGTCGCCACCATGGTGAGCAAGGGCGAGG
AGCTGTTCACCGGGGTGGTGCCCATCCTGGTCGAGCTGGACGGCGACGTAAACGGCCACAAGTTCAGCGT
GTCCGGCGAGGGCGAGGGCGATGCCACCTACGGCAAGCTGACCCTGAAGCTGATCTGCACCACCGGCAAG
CTGCCCGTGCCCTGGCCCACCCTCGTGACCACCCTGGGCTACGGCGTGCAGTGCTTCGCCCGCTACCCCG
ACCACATGAAGCAGCACGACTTCTTCAAGTCCGCCATGCCCGAAGGCTACGTCCAGGAGCGCACCATCTT
CTTCAAGGACGACGGCAACTACAAGACCCGCGCCGAGGTGAAGTTCGAGGGCGACACCCTGGTGAACCGC
ATCGAGCTGAAGGGCATCGACTTCAAGGAGGACGGCAACATCCTGGGGCACAAGCTGGAGTACAACTACA
ACAGCCACAACGTCTATATCACCGCCGACAAGCAGAAGAACGGCATCAAGGCCAACTTCAAGATCCGCCA
CAACATCGAGGACGGCGGCGTGCAGCTCGCCGACCACTACCAGCAGAACACCCCCATCGGCGACGGCCCC
GTGCTGCTGCCCGACAACCACTACCTGAGCTACCAGTCCAAGCTGAGCAAAGACCCCAACGAGAAGCGCG
ATCACATGGTCCTGCTGGAGTTCGTGACCGCCGCCGGGATCACTCTCGGCATGGACGAGCTGTACAAGTA
AGTCGACGGCGCGCCGCGGCCGCGAATTCGATATCATAATCAACCTCTGGATTACAAAATTTGTGAAAGA
TTGACTGGTATTCTTAACTATGTTGCTCCTTTTACGCTATGTGGATACGCTGCTTTAATGCCTTTGTATC
ATGCTATTGCTTCCCGTATGGCTTTCATTTTCTCCTCCTTGTATAAATCCTGGTTAGTTCTTGCCACGGC
GGAACTCATCGCCGCCTGCCTTGCCCGCTGCTGGACAGGGGCTCGGCTGTTGGGCACTGACAATTCCGTG
GCTCGAGAGATCTTCGACTGTGCCTTCTAGTTGCCAGCCATCTGTTGTTTGCCCCTCCCCCGTGCCTTCC
TTGACCCTGGAAGGTGCCACTCCCACTGTCCTTTCCTAATAAAATGAGGAAATTGCATCGCATTGTCTGA
GTAGGTGTCATTCTATTCTGGGGGGTGGGGTGGGGCAGGACAGCAAGGGGGAGGATTGGGAAGACAATAG
CAGGCATGAGATCTCACGTGCGGACCGAGCGGCCGCAGGAACCCCTAGTGATGGAGTTGGCCACTCCCTC
TCTGCGCGCTCGCTCGCTCACTGAGGCCGGGCGACCAAAGGTCGCCCGACGCCCGGGCTTTGCCCGGGCG
GCCTCAGTGAGCGAGCGAGCGCGCAGCTGCCTGCAGGGGCGCCTGATGCGGTATTTTCTCCTTACGCATC
TGTGCGGTATTTCACACCGCATA
[95 nt withheld, positions 2194-2288]
T
[46 nt withheld, positions 2290-2335]
C
[141 nt withheld, positions 2337-2477]
CCTTTGACGTTGGAGTCCACGTTCTTT
[37 nt withheld, positions 2505-2541]
ACTCTATCTCGGGCTATTCTTTTGATTTATAAGGGATTTTGCCGATTTCGGTCTATTGGTTAAAAAATGA
GCTGATTTAACAAAAATTTAACGCGAATTTTAACAAAATATTAACGTTTACAATTTTATGGTGCACTCTC
AGTACAATCTGCTCTGATGCCGCATAGTTAAGCCAGCCCCGACACCCGCCAACACCCGCTGACGCGCCCT
GACGGGCTTGTCTGCTCCCGGCATCCGCTTACAGACAAGCTGTGACCGTCTCCGGGAGCTGCATGTGTCA
GAGGTTTTCACCGTCATCACCGAAACGCGCGAGACGAAAGGGCCTCGTGATACGCCTATTTTTATAGGTT
AATGTCATGATAATAATGGTTTCTTAGACGTCAGGTGGCACTTTTCGGGGAAATGTGCGCGGAACCCCTA
TTTGTTTATTTTTCTAAATACATTCAAATATGTATCCGCTCATGAGACAATAACCCTGATAAATGCTTCA
ATAATATTGAAAAAGGAAGAGTATGAGTATTCAACATTTCCGTGTCGCCCTTATTCCCTTTTTTGCGGCA
TTTTGCCTTCCTGTTTTTGCTCACCCAGAAACGCTGGTGAAAGTAAAAGATGCTGAAGATCAGTTGGGTG
CACGAGTGGGTTACATCGAACTGGATCTCAACAGCGGTAAGATCCTTGAGAGTTTTCGCCCCGAAGAACG
TTTTCCAATGATGAGCACTTTTAAAGTTCTGCTATGTGGCGCGGTATTATCCCGTATTGACGCCGGGCAA
GAGCAACTCGGTCGCCGCATACACTATTCTCAGAATGACTTGGTTGAGTACTCACCAGTCACAGAAAAGC
ATCTTACGGATGGCATGACAGTAAGAGAATTATGCAGTGCTGCCATAACCATGAGTGATAACACTGCGGC
CAACTTACTTCTGACAACGATCGGAGGACCGAAGGAGCTAACCGCTTTTTTGCACAACATGGGGGATCAT
GTAACTCGCCTTGATCGTTGGGAACCGGAGCTGAATGAAGCCATACCAAACGACGAGCGTGACACCACGA
TGCCTGTAGCAATGGCAACAACGTTGCGCAAACTATTAACTGGCGAACTACTTACTCTAGCTTCCCGGCA
ACAATTAATAGACTGGATGGAGGCGGATAAAGTTGCAGGACCACTTCTGCGCTCGGCCCTTCCGGCTGGC
TGGTTTATTGCTGATAAATCTGGAGCCGGTGAGCGTGGGTCTCGCGGTATCATTGCAGCACTGGGGCCAG
ATGGTAAGCCCTCCCGTATCGTAGTTATCTACACGACGGGGAGTCAGGCAACTATGGATGAACGAAATAG
ACAGATCGCTGAGATAGGTGCCTCACTGATTAAGCATTGGTAACTGTCAGACCAAGTTTACTCATATATA
CTTTAGATTGATTTAAAACTTCATTTTTAATTTAAAAGGATCTAGGTGAAGATCCTTTTTGATAATCTCA
TGACCAAAATCCCTTAACGTGAGTTTTCGTTCCACTGAGCGTCAGACCCCGTAGAAAAGATCAAAGGATC
TTCTTGAGATCCTTTTTTTCTGCGCGTAATCTGCTGCTTGCAAACAAAAAAACCACCGCTACCAGCGGTG
GTTTGTTTGCCGGATCAAGAGCTACCAACTCTTTTTCCGAAGGTAACTGGCTTCAGCAGAGCGCAGATAC
CAAATACTGTTCTTCTAGTGTAGCCGTAGTTAGGCCACCACTTCAAGAACTCTGTAGCACCGCCTACATA
CCTCGCTCTGCTAATCCTGTTACCAGTGGCTGCTGCCAGTGGCGATAAGTCGTGTCTTACCGGGTTGGAC
TCAAGACGATAGTTACCGGATAAGGCGCAGCGGTCGGGCTGAACGGGGGGTTCGTGCACACAGCCCAGCT
TGGAGCGAACGACCTACACCGAACTGAGATACCTACAGCGTGAGCTATGAGAAAGCGCCACGCTTCCCGA
AGGGAGAAAGGCGGACAGGTATCCGGTAAGCGGCAGGGTCGGAACAGGAGAGCGCACGAGGGAGCTTCCA
GGGGGAAACGCCTGGTATCTTTATAGTCCTGTCGGGTTTCGCCACCTCTGACTTGAGCGTCGATTTTTGT
GATGCTCGTCAGGGGGGCGGAGCCTATGGAAAAACGCCAGCAACGCGGCCTTTTTACGGTTCCTGGCCTT
TTGCTGGCCTTTTGCTCACATGT
